Addgene plasmid #200531: pMC-ME_T2A-mCherry-P2A-NTRv2-pA ORF-3
Purpose: mini circle middle entry plasmid for T2A- mCherry- P2A- ntr version 2- pA (ORF 3) with flanking BsaI cut sites
Depositing lab: Junsu Kang. Depositing organization: University of Wisconsin, Madison. Publication: Advancing knock-in approaches for robust genome editing in zebrafish. Rodriguez-Parks A, Beezley EG, Manna S, Silaban I, Almutawa SI, Cao S, Ahmed H, Guyer M, Baker S, Richards MP, Kang J. Biol Open. 2026 Feb 2:bio.062472. doi: 10.1242/bio.062472. PubMed 41630603.
Backbone
  Vector backbone: pU6a:sgRNA#3
  Backbone manufacturer: Addgene #64247
  Total vector size (bp): 4200
  Vector type: Mini-Golden
Growth in bacteria
  Bacterial resistance: Spectinomycin, 50 μg/mL
  Growth temperature: 37°C
  Growth strain: DH5alpha
  Copy number: Unknown
Gene/Insert
  Gene/Insert name: mCherry, NTRv2
Terms and licenses: Academic/Nonprofit Terms; Industry Terms: Not Available to Industry
How to cite: pMC-ME_T2A-mCherry-P2A-NTRv2-pA ORF-3 was a gift from Junsu Kang (Addgene plasmid # 200531 ; http://n2t.net/addgene:200531 ; RRID:Addgene_200531)
