[The description below was written by a language model from this plasmid's Addgene catalogue record and pLannotate feature annotations shown in this document.]
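Description:
pMC-ME_T2A-mCherry-P2A-NTRv2-pA ORF-3 is a roughly 4.2 kb "middle entry" module for a Golden Gate-style (Mini-Golden) assembly system, built on the pU6a:sgRNA#3 backbone and intended for constructing minicircle donor DNA for knock-in genome editing in zebrafish. It is propagated in E. coli through a high-copy ColE1/pUC-type origin and selected with spectinomycin via the aadA (SmR) aminoglycoside adenylyltransferase gene. The annotation also picks up remnants of a class 1 integron Pc promoter and a gentamicin resistance gene upstream of SmR, along with lacZα and lacI fragments and rrnB T1/T2 terminators, all of which appear to be backbone carry-over rather than functional payload.

The cargo is a promoterless polycistronic cassette: a T2A peptide, the monomeric red fluorescent protein mCherry, a P2A peptide, and NTRv2, followed by a polyadenylation signal. The 2A sequences are named in the record but not individually annotated in the feature table. NTRv2 is annotated by homology to bacterial nfsB nitroreductase. An SV40 poly(A) signal is annotated after this ORF, although it is called on the opposite strand, as is a short T7 promoter fragment next to it. Because the cassette begins with a 2A element and carries no promoter of its own, it is designed to be fused in frame to an endogenous coding sequence, so that the targeted gene's regulation drives separate mCherry and nitroreductase proteins; "ORF 3" presumably denotes one of three reading-frame versions. Flanking BsaI sites allow the module to be excised and ligated with other parts. Nitroreductase is generally used for prodrug-dependent ablation of expressing cells, with mCherry marking those cells.
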