Features (pLannotate 1.2.2; 12 found; start..end, strand, type, name):
      1..37      -  CDS            lacZα (fragment): LacZα fragment of β-galactosidase; lacZ fragment
    120..824     +  CDS            mCherry: mCherry is a basic (constitutively fluorescent) red fluorescent protein published in 2004, derived from Discosoma sp.. It is reported to be a very rapidly-maturing monomer with low acid sensitivity.
    891..1541    +  CDS            nfsB: NFSB_SALTY - Also known as nfnB From Salmonella typhimurium (strain LT2 / SGSC1412 / ATCC 700720).
   1558..1575    -  promoter       T7 promoter (fragment): promoter for bacteriophage T7 RNA polymerase
   1580..1714    -  polyA_signal   SV40 poly(A) signal: SV40 polyadenylation signal
   1889..1912    +  promoter       Pc promoter (fragment): intI1 (promoter lies within the coding sequence); class 1 integron promoter
   2088..2144    +  CDS            GmR (fragment): gentamycin acetyltransferase; aacC1; confers resistance to gentamycin
   2151..2942    +  CDS            SmR: aminoglycoside adenylyltransferase (Murphy, 1985); aadA; confers resistance to spectinomycin and streptomycin
   3035..3623    +  rep_origin     ori: high-copy-number ColE1/pMB1/pBR322/pUC origin of replication
   3806..3898    +  CDS            lacI (fragment): lac repressor; lacI; The lac repressor binds to the lac operator to inhibit transcription in E. coli. This inhibition can be relieved by adding lactose or isopropyl-β-D-thiogalactopyranoside (IPTG).
   3953..3980    -  terminator     rrnB T2 terminator: transcription terminator T2 from the E. coli rrnB gene
   4112..4155    +  terminator     rrnB T1 terminator: Escherichia coli rrnB; transcription terminator T1 from the E. coli rrnB gene
>Addgene plasmid #200531 | pMC-ME_T2A-mCherry-P2A-NTRv2-pA ORF-3 | addgene full sequence | sequence record 394639 | Addgene NGS Result
GTTTTCCCAGTCACGACGTTGTAAAACGACGGCCAGTCTTAAGCTCGGGCCCGGTCTCTAGTCCCGAGGG
CAGAGGCAGTCTGCTGACATGCGGTGACGTGGAAGAGAATCCCGGCCCTGTGAGCAAGGGCGAGGAGGAC
AACATGGCCATCATCAAGGAGTTCATGCGCTTCAAGGTGCACATGGAGGGCTCCGTGAACGGCCACGAGT
TCGAGATCGAGGGCGAGGGCGAGGGCCGCCCCTACGAGGGCACCCAGACCGCCAAGCTGAAGGTGACCAA
GGGCGGCCCCCTGCCCTTCGCCTGGGACATCCTGTCCCCTCAGTTCATGTACGGCTCCAAGGCCTACGTG
AAGCACCCCGCCGACATCCCCGACTACTTGAAGCTGTCCTTCCCCGAGGGCTTCAAGTGGGAGCGCGTGA
TGAACTTCGAGGACGGCGGCGTGGTGACCGTGACCCAGGACTCCTCCCTGCAGGACGGCGAGTTCATCTA
CAAGGTGAAGCTGCGCGGCACCAACTTCCCCTCCGACGGCCCCGTAATGCAGAAGAAGACCATGGGCTGG
GAGGCCTCCTCCGAGCGGATGTACCCCGAGGACGGCGCCCTGAAGGGCGAGATCAAGCAGAGGCTGAAGC
TGAAGGACGGCGGCCACTACGACGCCGAGGTCAAGACCACCTACAAGGCCAAGAAGCCCGTGCAGCTGCC
CGGCGCCTACAACGTCAACATCAAGCTGGACATCACCTCCCACAACGAGGACTACACCATCGTGGAACAG
TACGAGCGCGCCGAGGGCCGCCACTCCACCGGCGGCATGGACGAGCTGTACAAGGGAAGCGGAGCTACTA
ACTTCAGCCTGCTGAAGCAGGCTGGAGACGTGGAGGAGAACCCCGGGCCTATGACTATTGTTCAAGCTGC
CCAATCCCGCTACTCCACCAAAGCCTTTGATGCTTCGCGCAAATTGCCTGAAGAGAAAGTCGCGGCAGTG
AAAGAGTTAATCCGCATGAGTGCGTCCAGTGTCAACTCGCAACCTTGGCATTTTATTGTCGCGAGCAGTG
AAGAGGGAAAAGCGCGCATCGCCAAAGCAACACAAGGTGGTTTTGCTGCTAATGAGCGCAAGATTTTGGA
TGCTTCTCACGTTGTGGTGTTCTGCGCCAAAACGGCGATTGATGAAGCGTACCTACTCGACCTTTTGGAA
AGCGAAGACAAAGATGGCCGCTACGCCGATGTCGAAGCAAAAAATGGCATGCACGCTGGTCGTTCATTTT
TCGTCAACATGCACCGCTTTGACTTGAAAGACGCGCATCACTGGATGGAAAAGCAAGTTTACCTCAATGT
GGGGACGCTGCTATTGGGTGCTTCTGCGATGGAGATCGACGCGGTGCCAATTGAAGGCTTCGATGCCAAG
GTGCTTGATGAGGAGTTTGGTCTGCGTGAGAAGGGCTTTACCAGCGTGGTGATTGTGCCGCTGGGTTACC
ATAGCGAAGACGATTTTAATGCTAAGCTGCCAAAATCACGTTGGTCAGCAGAGACTGTTTTTACCGAAAT
CTAACTCGAGTCTAGAACTATAGTGAGTCGTATTACGTAGATCCAGACATGATAAGATACATTGATGAGT
TTGGACAAACCACAACTAGAATGCAGTGAAAAAAATGCTTTATTTGTGAAATTTGTGATGCTATTGCTTT
ATTTGTAACCATTATAAGCTGCAATAAACAAGTTAACAACAACAATTGCATTCATTTTATGTTTCAGGTT
CAGGGGGAGGTGTGGGAGGTTTTTTAATTCCTCAAGAGACCTCTAGACCAGCCAGGACAGAAATGCCTCG
ACTTCGCTGCTACCCAAGGTTGCCGGGTGACGCACACCGTGGAAACGGATGAAGGCACGAACCCAGTGGA
CATAAGCCTGTTCGGTTCGTAAGCTGTAATGCAAGTAGCGTATGCGCTCACGCAACTGGTCCAGAACCTT
GACCGAACGCAGCGGTGGTAACGGCGCAGTGGCGGTTTTCATGGCTTGTTATGACTGTTTTTTTGGGGTA
CAGTCTATGCCTCGGGCATCCAAGCAGCAAGCGCGTTACGCCGTGGGTCGATGTTTGATGTTATGGAGCA
GCAACGATGTTACGCAGCAGGGCAGTCGCCCTAAAACAAAGTTAAACATTATGAGGGAAGCGGTGATCGC
CGAAGTATCGACTCAACTATCAGAGGTAGTTGGCGTCATCGAGCGCCATCTCGAACCGACGTTGCTGGCC
GTACATTTGTACGGCTCCGCAGTGGATGGCGGCCTGAAGCCACACAGTGATATTGATTTGCTGGTTACGG
TGACCGTAAGGCTTGATGAAACAACGCGGCGAGCTTTGATCAACGACCTTTTGGAAACTTCGGCTTCCCC
TGGAGAGAGCGAGATTCTCCGCGCTGTAGAAGTCACCATTGTTGTGCACGACGACATCATTCCGTGGCGT
TATCCAGCTAAGCGCGAACTGCAATTTGGAGAATGGCAGCGCAATGACATTCTTGCAGGTATCTTCGAGC
CAGCCACGATCGACATTGATCTGGCTATCTTGCTGACAAAAGCAAGAGAACATAGCGTTGCCTTGGTAGG
TCCAGCGGCGGAGGAACTCTTTGATCCGGTTCCTGAACAGGATCTATTTGAGGCGCTAAATGAAACCTTA
ACGCTATGGAACTCGCCGCCCGACTGGGCTGGCGATGAGCGAAATGTAGTGCTTACGTTGTCCCGCATTT
GGTACAGCGCAGTAACCGGCAAAATCGCGCCGAAGGATGTCGCTGCCGACTGGGCAATGGAGCGCCTGCC
GGCCCAGTATCAGCCCGTCATACTTGAAGCTAGACAGGCTTATCTTGGACAAGAAGAAGATCGCTTGGCC
TCGCGCGCAGATCAGTTGGAAGAATTTGTCCACTACGTGAAAGGCGAGATCACCAAGGTAGTCGGCAAAT
AACCCTCGAGCCACCCATGACCAAAATCCCTTAACGTGAGTTACGCGTCGTTCCACTGAGCGTCAGACCC
CGTAGAAAAGATCAAAGGATCTTCTTGAGATCCTTTTTTTCTGCGCGTAATCTGCTGCTTGCAAACAAAA
AAACCACCGCTACCAGCGGTGGTTTGTTTGCCGGATCAAGAGCTACCAACTCTTTTTCCGAAGGTAACTG
GCTTCAGCAGAGCGCAGATACCAAATACTGTTCTTCTAGTGTAGCCGTAGTTAGGCCACCACTTCAAGAA
CTCTGTAGCACCGCCTACATACCTCGCTCTGCTAATCCTGTTACCAGTGGCTGCTGCCAGTGGCGATAAG
TCGTGTCTTACCGGGTTGGACTCAAGACGATAGTTACCGGATAAGGCGCAGCGGTCGGGCTGAACGGGGG
GTTCGTGCACACAGCCCAGCTTGGAGCGAACGACCTACACCGAACTGAGATACCTACAGCGTGAGCTATG
AGAAAGCGCCACGCTTCCCGAAGGGAGAAAGGCGGACAGGTATCCGGTAAGCGGCAGGGTCGGAACAGGA
GAGCGCACGAGGGAGCTTCCAGGGGGAAACGCCTGGTATCTTTATAGTCCTGTCGGGTTTCGCCACCTCT
GACTTGAGCGTCGATTTTTGTGATGCTCGTCAGGGGGGCGGAGCCTATGGAAAAACGCCAGCAACGCGGC
CTTTTTACGGTTCCTGGCCTTTTGCTGGCCTTTTGCTCACATGTTCTTTCCTGCGTTATCCCCTGATTCT
GTGGATAACCGTATTACCGCCTTTGAGTGAGCTGATACCGCTCGCCGCAGCCGAACGACCGAGCGCAGCG
AGTCAGTGAGCGAGGAAGCGGAAGAGCGCCCAATACGCAAACCGCCTCTCCCCGCGCGTTGGCCGATTCA
TTAATGCAGCTGGCACGACAGGTTTCCCGACTGGAAAGCGGGCAGTGAGCGCAACGCAATTAATACGCGT
ACCGCTAGCCAGGAAGAGTTTGTAGAAACGCAAAAAGGCCATCCGTCAGGATGGCCTTCTGCTTAGTTTG
ATGCCTGGCAGTTTATGGCGGGCGTCCTGCCCGCCACCCTCCGGGCCGTTGCTTCACAACGTTCAAATCC
GCTCCCGGCGGATTTGTCCTACTCAGGAGAGCGTTCACCGACAAACAACAGATAAAACGAAAGGCCCAGT
CTTCCGACTGAGCCTTTCGTTTTATTTGATGCCTGGCAGTTCCCTACTCTCGCGTTAACGCTAGCATGGA
T
